>Addgene plasmid #100328 | pCMV_mEm_4GS_LF82_248 | addgene full sequence | sequence record 209487 | Addgene NGS Result
GAGTTCGAGCTTGCATGCCTGCAGGTCGTTACATAACTTACGGTAAATGGCCCGCCTGGCTGACCGCCCA
ACGACCCCCGCCCATTGACGTCAATAATGACGTATGTTCCCATAGTAACGCCAATAGGGACTTTCCATTG
ACGTCAATGGGTGGAGTATTTACGGTAAACTGCCCACTTGGCAGTACATCAAGTGTATCATATGCCAAGT
ACGCCCCCTATTGACGTCAATGACGGTAAATGGCCCGCCTGGCATTATGCCCAGTACATGACCTTATGGG
ACTTTCCTACTTGGCAGTACATCTACGTATTAGTCATCGCTATTACCATGGTGATGCGGTTTTGGCAGTA
CATCAATGGGCGTGGATAGCGGTTTGACTCACGGGGATTTCCAAGTCTCCACCCCATTGACGTCAATGGG
AGTTTGTTTTGGCACCAAAATCAACGGGACTTTCCAAAATGTCGTAACAACTCCGCCCCATTGACGCAAA
TGGGCGGTAGGCGTGTACGGTGGGAGGTCTATATAAGCAGAGCTCGTTTAGTGAACCGTCAGATCGCCTG
GAGACGCCATCCACGCTGTTTTGACCTCCATAGAAGACACCGGGACCGATCCAGCCTCCGGACTCTAGAG
GATCCGGTACTAGAGGAACTGAAAAACCAGAAAGTTAACTGGTAAGTTTAGTCTTTTTGTCTTTTATTTC
AGGTCCCGGATCCGGTGGTGGTGCAAATCAAAGAACTGCTCCTCAGTGGATGTTGCCTTTACTTCTAGGC
CTGTACGGAAGTGTTACTTCTGCTCTAAAAGCTGCGGAATTGTACCCGCGGGCCCACCATGGTGAGCAAG
GGCGAGGAGCTGTTCACCGGGGTGGTGCCCATCCTGGTCGAGCTGGACGGCGACGTAAACGGCCACAAGT
TCAGCGTGTCCGGCGAGGGCGAGGGCGATGCCACCTACGGCAAGCTGACCCTGAAGTTCATCTGCACCAC
CGGCAAGCTGCCCGTGCCCTGGCCCACCCTCGTGACCACCTTGACCTACGGCGTGCAGTGCTTCGCCCGC
TACCCCGACCACATGAAGCAGCACGACTTCTTCAAGTCCGCCATGCCCGAAGGCTACGTCCAGGAGCGCA
CCATCTTCTTCAAGGACGACGGCAACTACAAGACCCGCGCCGAGGTGAAGTTCGAGGGCGACACCCTGGT
GAACCGCATCGAGCTGAAGGGCATCGACTTCAAGGAGGACGGCAACATCCTGGGGCACAAGCTGGAGTAC
AACTACAACAGCCACAAGGTCTATATCACCGCCGACAAGCAGAAGAACGGCATCAAGGTGAACTTCAAGA
CCCGCCACAACATCGAGGACGGCAGCGTGCAGCTCGCCGACCACTACCAGCAGAACACCCCCATCGGCGA
CGGCCCCGTGCTGCTGCCCGACAACCACTACCTGAGCACCCAGTCCAAGCTGAGCAAAGACCCCAACGAG
AAGCGCGATCACATGGTCCTGCTGGAGTTCGTGACCGCCGCCGGGATCACTCTCGGCATGGACGAGCTGT
ACAAGCGAATTGGTGGAGGGGGCGGTTCCGGTGGCGGAGGTTCCCGAATTCGTCGACGGAGATCTGATAT
GCTGGCCATCTGCATGATGGCAGGAGGCCTGGGGGTGCAGTCTGTATACGCCGAACCATTGGTCATTCAG
GAGCAAGGAAGTTTTTCTGCCGGAGGCACCATCATCACCGCCCCGGGAACATTTGACGCGAAAAAGCCGC
TGGACTCGGCAGGTCAAACTTATCATGGCGATCATGCGTCGGTGTTCTATCAAATACCGGAGAATCCGCA
TAAATATCCCATAGTTATGCTGCATGGCGCGGGCCAGTCTTCTCGTACCTGGGAAAGTACGCCGGATGGT
CGTGAAGGATTTCAGAACATATTCCTGCGCCGCGGATTCTCCACGTATATTGTCGATCAGCCGCGTCGGG
GTGATGCCGGACGTACCACTGTAGAAGGTACGGTTACACCAAAACCTGATGAGCAGATGTGGTTTAACCA
GTTCCGTGTTGGCGTATGGCCAGATTATTTTAAAGGCGTCCAGTTTTCCCACGACAAAGAGGCACTAAAT
CAGTATTTCCGCCAGATGACTCCGAATACAGGGCCATTTGATGTCAATGTCATCTCTGATGCGATGTCTG
CCGTAGTGGATAAATCAGGTCCGGCAATCCTCTTTACTCACTCTCAGGGTGGTGGACCAGGCTGGTATAC
CGCGATGAAAAACAACAAGGTCAAAGCCATTGTCGCTTTCGAGCCAGGCAGCGGTTTTGTGTTCCCGGAA
AAAGAACTCCCTGCCCCTATGCCAAGTGCGTTCGACACGCTGAAGGGGGAACCAGTGCCAATGGAACAGT
TTATGGCGCTGACTAAAATCCCGATTTTGATTATTTACGGCGATAACATACCGGATAAACCTGTAGCCAT
GCCCGCACAGGACAGCTGGCGAGTACGGCTGGCAATGGCGCGTAAGTGGCGTGATGTGGTTAACAAGCAT
GGTGGGGATGTGACGGTGACGCATCTTCCTGAAGTAGGGATAAAAGGTAATACCCACTTCCCGTTCGCTG
ACCTGAATAATGTGCAAATCGCTGATTTGGTGAGTCGGTTTTTGAAAGAGAAAAATCTGCAATGAATCGG
TACCCTCGAGAAGCTTGCGGCCGCGGGGATCCAGACATGATAAGATACATTGATGAGTTTGGACAAACCA
CAACTAGAATGCAGTGAAAAAAATGCTTTATTTGTGAAATTTGTGATGCTATTGCTTTATTTGTAACCAT
TATAAGCTGCAATAAACAAGTTAACAACAACAATTGCATTCATTTTATGTTTCAGGTTCAGGGGGAGGTG
TGGGAGGTTTTTTCGGATCCTCTAGAGTCGATCTGCAGGCATGCTAGCTTGGCGTAATCATGGTCATAGC
TGTTTCCTGTGTGAAATTGTTATCCGCTCACAATTCCACACAACATACGAGCCGGAAGCATAAAGTGTAA
AGCCTGGGGTGCCTAATGAGTGAGCTAACTCACATTAATTGCGTTGCGCTCACTGCCCGCTTTCCAGTCG
GGAAACCTGTCGTGCCAGCTGCATTAATGAATCGGCCAACGCGCGGGGAGAGGCGGTTTGCGTATTGGGC
GCTCTTCCGCTTCCTCGCTCACTGACTCGCTGCGCTCGGTCGTTCGGCTGCGGCGAGCGGTATCAGCTCA
CTCAAAGGCGGTAATACGGTTATCCACAGAATCAGGGGATAACGCAGGAAAGAACATGTGAGCAAAAGGC
CAGCAAAAGGCCAGGAACCGTAAAAAGGCCGCGTTGCTGGCGTTTTTCCATAGGCTCCGCCCCCCTGACG
AGCATCACAAAAATCGACGCTCAAGTCAGAGGTGGCGAAACCCGACAGGACTATAAAGATACCAGGCGTT
TCCCCCTGGAAGCTCCCTCGTGCGCTCTCCTGTTCCGACCCTGCCGCTTACCGGATACCTGTCCGCCTTT
CTCCCTTCGGGAAGCGTGGCGCTTTCTCATAGCTCACGCTGTAGGTATCTCAGTTCGGTGTAGGTCGTTC
GCTCCAAGCTGGGCTGTGTGCACGAACCCCCCGTTCAGCCCGACCGCTGCGCCTTATCCGGTAACTATCG
TCTTGAGTCCAACCCGGTAAGACACGACTTATCGCCACTGGCAGCAGCCACTGGTAACAGGATTAGCAGA
GCGAGGTATGTAGGCGGTGCTACAGAGTTCTTGAAGTGGTGGCCTAACTACGGCTACACTAGAAGAACAG
TATTTGGTATCTGCGCTCTGCTGAAGCCAGTTACCTTCGGAAAAAGAGTTGGTAGCTCTTGATCCGGCAA
ACAAACCACCGCTGGTAGCGGTGGTTTTTTTGTTTGCAAGCAGCAGATTACGCGCAGAAAAAAAGGATCT
CAAGAAGATCCTTTGATCTTTTCTACGGGGTCTGACGCTCAGTGGAACGAAAACTCACGTTAAGGGATTT
TGGTCATGAGATTATCAAAAAGGATCTTCACCTAGATCCTTTTAAATTAAAAATGAAGTTTTAAATCAAT
CTAAAGTATATATGAGTAAACTTGGTCTGACAGTTACCAATGCTTAATCAGTGAGGCACCTATCTCAGCG
ATCTGTCTATTTCGTTCATCCATAGTTGCCTGACTCCCCGTCGTGTAGATAACTACGATACGGGAGGGCT
TACCATCTGGCCCCAGTGCTGCAATGATACCGCGAGACCCACGCTCACCGGCTCCAGATTTATCAGCAAT
AAACCAGCCAGCCGGAAGGGCCGAGCGCAGAAGTGGTCCTGCAACTTTATCCGCCTCCATCCAGTCTATT
AATTGTTGCCGGGAAGCTAGAGTAAGTAGTTCGCCAGTTAATAGTTTGCGCAACGTTGTTGCCATTGCTA
CAGGCATCGTGGTGTCACGCTCGTCGTTTGGTATGGCTTCATTCAGCTCCGGTTCCCAACGATCAAGGCG
AGTTACATGATCCCCCATGTTGTGCAAAAAAGCGGTTAGCTCCTTCGGTCCTCCGATCGTTGTCAGAAGT
AAGTTGGCCGCAGTGTTATCACTCATGGTTATGGCAGCACTGCATAATTCTCTTACTGTCATGCCATCCG
TAAGATGCTTTTCTGTGACTGGTGAGTACTCAACCAAGTCATTCTGAGAATAGTGTATGCGGCGACCGAG
TTGCTCTTGCCCGGCGTCAATACGGGATAATACCGCGCCACATAGCAGAACTTTAAAAGTGCTCATCATT
GGAAAACGTTCTTCGGGGCGAAAACTCTCAAGGATCTTACCGCTGTTGAGATCCAGTTCGATGTAACCCA
CTCGTGCACCCAACTGATCTTCAGCATCTTTTACTTTCACCAGCGTTTCTGGGTGAGCAAAAACAGGAAG
GCAAAATGCCGCAAAAAAGGGAATAAGGGCGACACGGAAATGTTGAATACTCATACTCTTCCTTTTTCAA
TATTATTGAAGCATTTATCAGGGTTATTGTCTCATGAGCGGATACATATTTGAATGTATTTAGAAAAATA
AACAAATAGGGGTTCCGCGCACATTTCCCCGAAAAGTGCCACCTGACGTCTAAGAAACCATTATTATCAT
GACATTAACCTATAAAAATAGGCGTATCACGAGGCCCTTTCGTCTCGCGCGTTTCGGTGATGACGGTGAA
AACCTCTGACACATGCAGCTCCCGGAGACGGTCACAGCTTGTCTGTAAGCGGATGCCGGGAGCAGACAAG
CCCGTCAGGGCGCGTCAGCGGGTGTTGGCGGGTGTCGGGGCTGGCTTAACTATGCGGCATCAGAGCAGAT
TGTACTGAGAGTGCACCATATGCGGTGTGAAATACCGCACAGATGCGTAAGGAGAAAATACCGCATCAGG
CGCCATTCGCCATTCAGGCTGCGCAACTGTTGGGAAGGGCGATCGGTGCGGGCCTCTTCGCTATTACGCC
AGCTGGCGAAAGGGGGATGTGCTGCAAGGCGATTAAGTTGGGTAACGCCAGGGTTTTCCCAGTCACGACG
TTGTAAAACGACGGCCAGT
Features (pLannotate 1.2.2; 16 found; start..end, strand, type, name):
      8..28      -  misc_feature   MCS (fragment): pUC18/19 multiple cloning site
     27..330     +  enhancer       CMV enhancer: human cytomegalovirus immediate early enhancer
    331..534     +  promoter       CMV promoter: human cytomegalovirus (CMV) immediate early promoter
    672..768     +  intron         SV40 intron: modified SV40 intron with splice donor and acceptor sites
    829..1545    +  CDS            mEmerald: mEmerald is a basic (constitutively fluorescent) green fluorescent protein published in 1998, derived from Aequorea victoria. It is reported to be a very rapidly-maturing monomer with moderate acid sensitivity.
   2688..2822    -  polyA_signal   SV40 poly(A) signal: SV40 polyadenylation signal
   2957..2973    -  protein_bind   lac operator: The lac repressor binds to the lac operator to inhibit transcription in E. coli. This inhibition can be relieved by adding lactose or isopropyl-β-D-thiogalactopyranoside (IPTG). lac repressor encoded by lacI
   2981..3011    -  promoter       lac promoter: promoter for the E. coli lac operon
   3026..3047    -  protein_bind   CAP binding site: CAP binding activates transcription in the presence of cAMP. E. coli catabolite activator protein
   3060..3152    -  CDS            lacI (fragment): lac repressor; lacI; The lac repressor binds to the lac operator to inhibit transcription in E. coli. This inhibition can be relieved by adding lactose or isopropyl-β-D-thiogalactopyranoside (IPTG).
   3335..3923    -  rep_origin     ori: high-copy-number ColE1/pMB1/pBR322/pUC origin of replication
   4094..4954    -  CDS            AmpR: β-lactamase; bla; confers resistance to ampicillin, carbenicillin, and related antibiotics
   4955..5059    -  promoter       AmpR promoter: bla
   5154..5189    +  CDS            rop (fragment): Rop protein, which maintains plasmids at low copy number; rop
   5291..5390    +  misc_feature   bom (fragment): basis of mobility region from pBR322
   5396..2       -  CDS            lacZα (fragment) (across the origin): LacZα fragment of β-galactosidase; lacZ fragment
