[The description below was written by a language model from this plasmid's Addgene catalogue record and pLannotate feature annotations shown in this document.]
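Description:
pCMV_mEm_4GS_LF82_248 is a mammalian expression plasmid built on a pCMV backbone that produces the protein encoded by the Escherichia coli LF82_248 coding sequence as a fusion to the green fluorescent protein mEmerald. It is maintained in E. coli through a high-copy ColE1/pUC-type origin and selected with ampicillin via the β-lactamase gene and its native promoter. The sequenced plasmid is about 5.5 kb, consistent with the stated backbone plus a roughly 1 kb insert. No mammalian selection marker is annotated, so the design suits transient transfection. Scattered remnants of cloning-vector ancestry are also detected (lac promoter/operator and CAP site, and fragments of lacI, lacZα, rop, bom and the pUC multiple cloning site); these appear to be vestigial backbone sequence rather than functional parts of the expression unit.

The expression cassette is driven by the human cytomegalovirus immediate-early enhancer and promoter, followed by a modified SV40 intron with splice donor and acceptor sites, a feature generally included to improve transcript processing and expression. The mEmerald open reading frame comes next, placing the tag at the N terminus of the fusion. The "4GS" in the name suggests a glycine-serine linker between tag and insert, though the record does not describe it. The bacterial coding sequence, introduced by ligation-independent cloning, is not itself annotated in the feature table but fits the unannotated gap between mEmerald and the SV40 polyadenylation signal that terminates the transcript. The function of LF82_248 is not stated. According to the associated publication, the plasmid belongs to a set used in a multi-phenotypic imaging screen that expressed candidate bacterial effectors exogenously in HeLa cells, with the fluorescent tag marking the fusion protein for imaging.
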