Addgene plasmid #100328: pCMV_mEm_4GS_LF82_248
Purpose: Mammalian expression of E. coli LF82_248 CDS fused to mEmerald
Depositing lab: Alan Huett. Depositing organization: University of Nottingham. Publication: A multi-phenotypic imaging screen to identify bacterial effectors by exogenous expression in a HeLa cell line. Collins A, Huett A. Sci Data. 2018 May 15;5:180081. doi: 10.1038/sdata.2018.81. PubMed 29762554.
Backbone
  Vector backbone: pCMV
  Backbone size w/o insert (bp): 4502
  Vector type: Mammalian Expression
Growth in bacteria
  Bacterial resistance: Ampicillin, 100 μg/mL
  Growth temperature: 37°C
  Growth strain: XL1 Blue
  Copy number: High Copy
Gene/Insert
  Gene/Insert name: LF82_248
  Insert size (bp): 1047
  Promoter: CMV
  Tag / fusion protein: mEmerald (N terminal on backbone)
  Cloning method: Ligation Independent Cloning
  Sequencing primers: 5′ ACTTCTGCTCTAAAAGCTGCGG; 3′ CACTGCATTCTAGTTGTGGTTTGTC
Terms and licenses: Academic/Nonprofit Terms; Industry Terms: Not Available to Industry
How to cite: pCMV_mEm_4GS_LF82_248 was a gift from Alan Huett (Addgene plasmid # 100328 ; http://n2t.net/addgene:100328 ; RRID:Addgene_100328)
