>Addgene plasmid #100328 | pCMV_mEm_4GS_LF82_248 | depositor partial sequence | sequence record 183660 | Sequence across LF82 gene insert region
GGTTCCCGAATTCGTCGACGGAGATCTGATATGCTGGCCATCTGCATGATGGCAGGAGGCCTGGGGGTGC
AGTCTGTATACGCCGAACCATTGGTCATTCAGGAGCAAGGAAGTTTTTCTGCCGGAGGCACCATCATCAC
CGCCCCGGGAACATTTGACGCGAAAAAGCCGCTGGACTCGGCAGGTCAAACTTATCATGGCGATCATGCG
TCGGTGTTCTATCAAATACCGGAGAATCCGCATAAATATCCCATAGTTATGCTGCATGGCGCGGGCCAGT
CTTCTCGTACCTGGGAAAGTACGCCGGATGGTCGTGAAGGATTTCAGAACATATTCCTGCGCCGCGGATT
CTCCACGTATATTGTCGATCAGCCGCGTCGGGGTGATGCCGGACGTACCACTGTAGAAGGTACGGTTACA
CCAAAACCTGATGAGCAGATGTGGTTTAACCAGTTCCGTGTTGGCGTATGGCCAGATTATTTTAAAGGCG
TCCAGTTTTCCCACGACAAAGAGGCACTAAATCAGTATTTCCGCCAGATGACTCCGAATACAGGGCCATT
TGATGTCAATGTCATCTCTGATGCGATGTCTGCCGTAGTGGATAAATCAGGTCCGGCAATCCTCTTTACT
CACTCTCAGGGTGGTGGACCAGGCTGGTATACCGCGATGAAAAACAACAAGGTCAAAGCCATTGTCGCTT
TCGAGCCAGGCAGCGGTTTTGTGTTCCCGGAAAAAGAACTCCCTGCCCCTATGCCAAGTGCGTTCGACAC
GCTGAAAGGGGAACCAGTGCCAATGGAACAGTTTATGGCGCTGACTAAAATCCCGATTTTGATTATTTAC
GGCGATAACATACGGGATAACCCTGTAGCCATGCCCGCACAGGACAGCTGGCGAGTACGGCTGGCAATGG
CGCGTAAGT
